Addgene plasmid #40080: pcDNA3.1-CD8bM-3
Depositing lab: Paula Kavathas. Depositing organization: Yale University. Publication: Differential expression of the human CD8beta splice variants and regulation of the M-2 isoform by ubiquitination. Thakral D, Dobbins J, Devine L, Kavathas PB. J Immunol. 2008 Jun 1;180(11):7431-42. PubMed 18490743.
Backbone
  Vector backbone: pcDNA3.1
  Backbone manufacturer: Life Technologies
  Backbone size w/o insert (bp): 5400
  Total vector size (bp): 6101
  Vector type: Mammalian Expression
  Selectable markers: Neomycin (select with G418)
Growth in bacteria
  Bacterial resistance: Ampicillin, 100 μg/mL
  Growth temperature: 37°C
  Growth strain: DH5alpha
  Copy number: High Copy
Gene/Insert
  Gene/Insert name: CD8bM-3
  Species: H. sapiens (human)
  Insert size (bp): 701
  Cloning method: TOPO Cloning
  Sequencing primers: 5′ gtacctaggatgcggccgcggctgt; 3′ gccggtcgactcagtagtccattctggaacatttc
Resource information
  A portion of this plasmid was derived from a plasmid made by: Dr Hiro Nakauchi, Japan Science Technology Agency, Tokyo, Japan
Terms and licenses: Academic/Nonprofit Terms; Industry Terms: Not Available to Industry
How to cite: pcDNA3.1-CD8bM-3 was a gift from Paula Kavathas (Addgene plasmid # 40080 ; http://n2t.net/addgene:40080 ; RRID:Addgene_40080)
