[The description below was written by a language model from this plasmid's Addgene catalogue record.]
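Description:
pcDNA3.1-CD8bM-3 is a mammalian expression plasmid built on the commercial pcDNA3.1 backbone, carrying a human CD8 beta chain cDNA corresponding to the M-3 splice variant. The insert of about 700 bp was introduced by TOPO cloning into the roughly 5.4 kb backbone, giving a total size of about 6.1 kb. The plasmid is maintained at high copy number in standard E. coli cloning strains under ampicillin selection, and it carries a neomycin resistance marker so that transfected mammalian cells can be selected with G418 to obtain stable lines.

No feature table accompanies the record, so the promoter and other regulatory elements are not explicitly listed. pcDNA3.1 vectors generally drive the insert from the strong constitutive CMV immediate-early promoter with a downstream polyadenylation signal, and express the neomycin cassette from a separate SV40 promoter, but these details should be checked against the actual sequence. No epitope tag or reporter fusion is recorded for the insert.

CD8 beta pairs with CD8 alpha to form the CD8 coreceptor on T cells, and the human gene gives rise to several splice isoforms. The associated publication concerns the differential expression of these human CD8 beta splice variants and the regulation of the M-2 isoform by ubiquitination. This construct therefore appears to be one of a set used to express individual isoforms in mammalian cells for comparison of their expression and behaviour. The record notes that part of the plasmid was derived from material made by another laboratory.
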