>Addgene plasmid #40080 | pcDNA3.1-CD8bM-3 | depositor partial sequence | sequence record 50936 | CD8b M-3
GTACCTAGGATGCGGCCGCGGCTGTATGCGGCCGCGGCTGTGGCTCCTCCTGGCCGCGCAGCTGACAGTT
CTCCATGGCAACTCAGTCCTCCAGCAGACCCCTGCATACATAAAGGTGCAAACCAACAAGATGGTGATGC
TGTCCTGCGAGGCTAAAATCTCCCTCAGTAACATGCGCATCTACTGGCTGAGACAGCGCCAGGCACCGAG
CAGTGACAGTCACCACGAGTTCCTGGCCCTCTGGGATTCCGCAAAAGGGACTATCCACGGTGAAGAGGTG
GAACAGGAGAAGATAGCTGTGTTTCGGGATGCAAGCCGGTTCATTCTCAATCTCACAAGCGTGAAGCCGG
AAGACAGTGGCATCTACTTCTGCATGATCGTCGGGAGCCCCGAGCTGACCTTCGGGAAGGGAACTCAGCT
GAGTGTGGTTGATTTCCTTCCCACCACTGCCCAGCCCACCAAGAAGTCCACCCTCAAGAAGAGAGTGTGC
CGGTTACCCAGGCCAGAGACCCAGAAGGGCCCACTTTGTAGCCCCATCACCCTTGGCCTGCTGGTGGCTG
GCGTCCTGGTTCTGCTGGTTTCCCTGGGAGTGGCCATCCACCTGTGCTGCCGGCGGAGGAGAGCCCGGCT
TCGTTTCATGAAACAACTAAGATTACATCCACTGGAGAAATGTTCCAGAATGGACTACTGAGTCGACCGG
C
