>Addgene plasmid #40080 | pcDNA3.1-CD8bM-3 | addgene partial sequence | sequence record 52266 | CMV-F 5'-CGCAAATGGGCGGTAGGCGTG-3'
CACTGCTTACTGGCTTATCGAAATTAATACGACTCACTATAGGGAGACCCAAGCTGGCTAGAACTAGTGG
ATCCCCCGGGCTGCAGGCGGGCGACTGTCTCCGCCGAGCCCCCGGGGCCAGGTGTCCCGGGCGCGCCACG
ATGCGGCCGCGGCTGTGGCTCCTCCTGGCCGCGCAGCTGACAGTTCTCCATGGCAACTCAGTCCTCCAGC
AGACCCCTGCATACATAAAGGTGCAAACCAACAAGATGGTGATGCTGTCCTGCGAGGCTAAAATCTCCCT
CAGTAACATGCGCATCTACTGGCTGAGACAGCGCCAGGCACCGAGCAGTGACAGTCACCACGAGTTCCTG
GCCCTCTGGGATTCCGCAAAAGGGACTATCCACGGTGAAGAGGTGGAACAGGAGAAGATAGCTGTGTTTC
GGGATGCAAGCCGGTTCATTCTCAATCTCACAAGCGTGAAGCCGGAAGACAGTGGCATCTACTTCTGCAT
GATCGTCGGGAGCCCCGAGCTGACCTTCGGGAAGGGAACTCAGCTGAGTGTGGTTGATTTCCTTCCCACC
ACTGCCCAGCCCACCAAGAAGTCCACCCTCAAGAAGAGAGTGTGCCGGTTACCCAGGCCAGAGACCCAGA
AGGGCCCACTTTGTAGCCCCATCACCCTTGGCCTGCTGGTGGCTGGCGTCCTGGTTCTGCTGGTTTCCCT
GGGAGTGGCCATCCACCTGTGCTGCCGGCGGAGGAGAGCCCGGCTTCGTTTCATGAAACAACTAAGATTA
CATCCACTG
